Addgene plasmid #76097: EPHA10 gRNA (BRDN0001144827)
Purpose: 3rd generation lentiviral gRNA plasmid targeting human EPHA10
Depositing lab: John Doench & David Root. Depositing organization: Broad Institute. Publication: Optimized sgRNA design to maximize activity and minimize off-target effects of CRISPR-Cas9. Doench JG, Fusi N, Sullender M, Hegde M, Vaimberg EW, Donovan KF, Smith I, Tothova Z, Wilen C, Orchard R, Virgin HW, Listgarten J, Root DE. Nat Biotechnol. 2016 Jan 18. doi: 10.1038/nbt.3437. PubMed 26780180.
Backbone
  Vector backbone: lentiGuide-Puro
  Backbone manufacturer: Zhang Lab (Addgene plasmid # 52963)
  Vector type: Mammalian Expression, Lentiviral, CRISPR
  Selectable markers: Puromycin
Growth in bacteria
  Bacterial resistance: Ampicillin, 100 μg/mL
  Growth temperature: 37°C
  Growth strain: DH5alpha
  Copy number: High Copy
Gene/Insert
  Gene/Insert name: EPHA10 (alt names: EPHA10; NM_001099439.1)
  gRNA/shRNA sequence: TTTACAAGGTGTCCCCGCGG
  Species: H. sapiens (human)
  Entrez Gene: EPHA10 (a.k.a. FLJ16103, FLJ33655, MGC43817)
  Promoter: hU6
  Cloning method: Unknown
  Sequencing primers: 5′ U6-F; 3′ pS2-R
Terms and licenses: Academic/Nonprofit Terms; Industry Terms: Not Available to Industry
Depositor comments: The gRNA was designed to target the following Genbank reference sequence(s): NM_001099439.1. Note that this plasmid does NOT contain Cas9. It should be used in conjunction with lentiCas9-Blast (Addgene #52962) or otherwise with cell lines already expressing Cas9. Browse the full kinome gRNA library at http://www.addgene.org/pooled-library/broadgpp-human-kinome/ or visit http://www.broadinstitute.org/rnai/public/ for detailed protocols and information.
How to cite: EPHA10 gRNA (BRDN0001144827) was a gift from John Doench & David Root (Addgene plasmid # 76097 ; http://n2t.net/addgene:76097 ; RRID:Addgene_76097)
