[The description below was written by a language model from this plasmid's Addgene catalogue record and pLannotate feature annotations shown in this document.]
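Description:
EPHA10 gRNA (BRDN0001144827) is a third-generation lentiviral CRISPR guide plasmid built on the lentiGuide-Puro backbone, carrying a single guide RNA directed against human EPHA10, an Eph receptor family gene, and designed against the reference transcript NM_001099439.1. In bacteria it is maintained as a high-copy plasmid through a ColE1/pUC-type origin and selected with ampicillin via the β-lactamase gene. An f1 origin, an SV40 origin and poly(A) signal, and remnants of a lac/lacZα cloning region with T3 and T7 promoters also lie in the backbone outside the viral genome.

The transfer cassette begins with an RSV promoter fused to a truncated HIV-1 5' LTR, which makes genomic RNA production Tat-independent. It continues with the Ψ packaging signal and a partial gag sequence, the Rev response element for nuclear export, and a cPPT/CTS. It ends in a ΔU3 self-inactivating 3' LTR. Within these boundaries, a human U6 RNA polymerase III promoter drives the 20-nucleotide EPHA10 spacer joined to the Streptococcus pyogenes Cas9 guide scaffold. A separate EF-1α promoter with its first intron expresses puromycin N-acetyltransferase for selection of transduced mammalian cells, followed by a WPRE to enhance transcript expression.

The plasmid does not encode Cas9, so it is meant to be used alongside a separate Cas9 vector such as lentiCas9-Blast, or in cells that already express Cas9, to disrupt EPHA10. It belongs to a human kinome gRNA collection associated with work on optimizing sgRNA design for higher on-target activity and fewer off-target effects.
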