Features (pLannotate 1.2.2; 29 found; start..end, strand, type, name):
     14..80      +  CDS            small t antigen (fragment): SV40 (simian virus 40) small t antigen
    106..317     +  promoter       EF-1α core promoter: core promoter for human elongation factor EF-1α
    318..1256    +  intron         EF-1α intron A: intron upstream of the start codon of human EF-1α
   1278..1877    +  CDS            PuroR (fragment): puromycin N-acetyltransferase; pac from Streptomyces; confers resistance to puromycin
   1893..2481    +  misc_feature   WPRE: woodchuck hepatitis virus posttranscriptional regulatory element
   2532..2551    +  misc_feature   cPPT/CTS (fragment): central polypurine tract and central termination sequence of HIV-1
   2553..2786    +  LTR            3' LTR (ΔU3): self-inactivating 3' long terminal repeat (LTR) from HIV-1
   2864..2985    +  polyA_signal   SV40 poly(A) signal: SV40 polyadenylation signal
   3025..3160    +  rep_origin     SV40 ori: SV40 origin of replication
   3181..3199    -  promoter       T7 promoter: promoter for bacteriophage T7 RNA polymerase
   3207..3362    +  CDS            lacZα (fragment): LacZα fragment of β-galactosidase; lacZ fragment
   3367..3795    +  rep_origin     f1 ori (sequence partly withheld): f1 bacteriophage origin of replication; arrow indicates direction of (+) strand synthesis
   3848..3952    +  promoter       AmpR promoter: bla
   3953..4813    +  CDS            AmpR: β-lactamase; bla; confers resistance to ampicillin, carbenicillin, and related antibiotics
   4984..5572    +  rep_origin     ori: high-copy-number ColE1/pMB1/pBR322/pUC origin of replication
   5755..5847    +  CDS            lacI (fragment): lac repressor; lacI; The lac repressor binds to the lac operator to inhibit transcription in E. coli. This inhibition can be relieved by adding lactose or isopropyl-β-D-thiogalactopyranoside (IPTG).
   5860..5881    +  protein_bind   CAP binding site: CAP binding activates transcription in the presence of cAMP. E. coli catabolite activator protein
   5896..5926    +  promoter       lac promoter: promoter for the E. coli lac operon
   5934..5950    +  protein_bind   lac operator: The lac repressor binds to the lac operator to inhibit transcription in E. coli. This inhibition can be relieved by adding lactose or isopropyl-β-D-thiogalactopyranoside (IPTG). lac repressor encoded by lacI
   5995..6013    +  promoter       T3 promoter: promoter for bacteriophage T3 RNA polymerase
   6041..6267    +  promoter       RSV promoter: Rous sarcoma virus enhancer/promoter
   6268..6448    +  LTR            5' LTR (truncated): truncated 5' long terminal repeat (LTR) from HIV-1
   6495..6620    +  misc_feature   HIV-1 Ψ: packaging signal of human immunodeficiency virus type 1
   6604..6967    +  CDS            HIV-1 gag (fragment): gag protein from human immunodeficiency virus 1; gag
   7113..7346    +  misc_feature   RRE: The Rev response element (RRE) of HIV-1 allows for Rev-dependent mRNA export from the nucleus to the cytoplasm.
   7723..7749    +  CDS            Rev (fragment): human immunodeficiency virus 1 (HIV-1) Rev protein; rev; enhances nuclear export of unspliced and incompletely spliced viral mRNAs
   7753..7993    +  promoter       U6 promoter: RNA polymerase III promoter for human U6 snRNA
   8023..8098    +  misc_RNA       gRNA scaffold: guide RNA scaffold for the Streptococcus pyogenes CRISPR/Cas9 system
   8154..8271    +  misc_feature   cPPT/CTS: central polypurine tract and central termination sequence of HIV-1
>Addgene plasmid #76097 | EPHA10 gRNA (BRDN0001144827) | addgene full sequence | sequence record 185178 | Addgene Assembled Sequence
CCCGGGTGCAAAGATGGATAAAGTTTTAAACAGAGAGGAATCTTTGCAGCTAATGGACCTTCTAGGTCTT
GAAAGGAGTGGGAATTGGCTCCGGTGCCCGTCAGTGGGCAGAGCGCACATCGCCCACAGTCCCCGAGAAG
TTGGGGGGAGGGGTCGGCAATTGATCCGGTGCCTAGAGAAGGTGGCGCGGGGTAAACTGGGAAAGTGATG
TCGTGTACTGGCTCCGCCTTTTTCCCGAGGGTGGGGGAGAACCGTATATAAGTGCAGTAGTCGCCGTGAA
CGTTCTTTTTCGCAACGGGTTTGCCGCCAGAACACAGGTAAGTGCCGTGTGTGGTTCCCGCGGGCCTGGC
CTCTTTACGGGTTATGGCCCTTGCGTGCCTTGAATTACTTCCACCTGGCTGCAGTACGTGATTCTTGATC
CCGAGCTTCGGGTTGGAAGTGGGTGGGAGAGTTCGAGGCCTTGCGCTTAAGGAGCCCCTTCGCCTCGTGC
TTGAGTTGAGGCCTGGCCTGGGCGCTGGGGCCGCCGCGTGCGAATCTGGTGGCACCTTCGCGCCTGTCTC
GCTGCTTTCGATAAGTCTCTAGCCATTTAAAATTTTTGATGACCTGCTGCGACGCTTTTTTTCTGGCAAG
ATAGTCTTGTAAATGCGGGCCAAGATCTGCACACTGGTATTTCGGTTTTTGGGGCCGCGGGCGGCGACGG
GGCCCGTGCGTCCCAGCGCACATGTTCGGCGAGGCGGGGCCTGCGAGCGCGGCCACCGAGAATCGGACGG
GGGTAGTCTCAAGCTGGCCGGCCTGCTCTGGTGCCTGGCCTCGCGCCGCCGTGTATCGCCCCGCCCTGGG
CGGCAAGGCTGGCCCGGTCGGCACCAGTTGCGTGAGCGGAAAGATGGCCGCTTCCCGGCCCTGCTGCAGG
GAGCTCAAAATGGAGGACGCGGCGCTCGGGAGAGCGGGCGGGTGAGTCACCCACACAAAGGAAAAGGGCC
TTTCCGTCCTCAGCCGTCGCTTCATGTGACTCCACGGAGTACCGGGCGCCGTCCAGGCACCTCGATTAGT
TCTCGAGCTTTTGGAGTACGTCGTCTTTAGGTTGGGGGGAGGGGTTTTATGCGATGGAGTTTCCCCACAC
TGAGTGGGTGGAGACTGAAGTTAGGCCAGCTTGGCACTTGATGTAATTCTCCTTGGAATTTGCCCTTTTT
GAGTTTGGATCTTGGTTCATTCTCAAGCCTCAGACAGTGGTTCAAAGTTTTTTTCTTCCATTTCAGGTGT
CGTGACGTACGGCCACCATGACCGAGTACAAGCCCACGGTGCGCCTCGCCACCCGCGACGACGTCCCCAG
GGCCGTACGCACCCTCGCCGCCGCGTTCGCCGACTACCCCGCCACGCGCCACACCGTCGATCCGGACCGC
CACATCGAGCGGGTCACCGAGCTGCAAGAACTCTTCCTCACGCGCGTCGGGCTCGACATCGGCAAGGTGT
GGGTCGCGGACGACGGCGCCGCCGTGGCGGTCTGGACCACGCCGGAGAGCGTCGAAGCGGGGGCGGTGTT
CGCCGAGATCGGCCCGCGCATGGCCGAGTTGAGCGGTTCCCGGCTGGCCGCGCAGCAACAGATGGAAGGC
CTCCTGGCGCCGCACCGGCCCAAGGAGCCCGCGTGGTTCCTGGCCACCGTCGGAGTCTCGCCCGACCACC
AGGGCAAGGGTCTGGGCAGCGCCGTCGTGCTCCCCGGAGTGGAGGCGGCCGAGCGCGCCGGGGTGCCCGC
CTTCCTGGAGACCTCCGCGCCCCGCAACCTCCCCTTCTACGAGCGGCTCGGCTTCACCGTCACCGCCGAC
GTCGAGGTGCCCGAAGGACCGCGCACCTGGTGCATGACCCGCAAGCCCGGTGCCTGAACGCGTTAAGTCG
ACAATCAACCTCTGGATTACAAAATTTGTGAAAGATTGACTGGTATTCTTAACTATGTTGCTCCTTTTAC
GCTATGTGGATACGCTGCTTTAATGCCTTTGTATCATGCTATTGCTTCCCGTATGGCTTTCATTTTCTCC
TCCTTGTATAAATCCTGGTTGCTGTCTCTTTATGAGGAGTTGTGGCCCGTTGTCAGGCAACGTGGCGTGG
TGTGCACTGTGTTTGCTGACGCAACCCCCACTGGTTGGGGCATTGCCACCACCTGTCAGCTCCTTTCCGG
GACTTTCGCTTTCCCCCTCCCTATTGCCACGGCGGAACTCATCGCCGCCTGCCTTGCCCGCTGCTGGACA
GGGGCTCGGCTGTTGGGCACTGACAATTCCGTGGTGTTGTCGGGGAAATCATCGTCCTTTCCTTGGCTGC
TCGCCTGTGTTGCCACCTGGATTCTGCGCGGGACGTCCTTCTGCTACGTCCCTTCGGCCCTCAATCCAGC
GGACCTTCCTTCCCGCGGCCTGCTGCCGGCTCTGCGGCCTCTTCCGCGTCTTCGCCTTCGCCCTCAGACG
AGTCGGATCTCCCTTTGGGCCGCCTCCCCGCGTCGACTTTAAGACCAATGACTTACAAGGCAGCTGTAGA
TCTTAGCCACTTTTTAAAAGAAAAGGGGGGACTGGAAGGGCTAATTCACTCCCAACGAAGACAAGATCTG
CTTTTTGCTTGTACTGGGTCTCTCTGGTTAGACCAGATCTGAGCCTGGGAGCTCTCTGGCTAACTAGGGA
ACCCACTGCTTAAGCCTCAATAAAGCTTGCCTTGAGTGCTTCAAGTAGTGTGTGCCCGTCTGTTGTGTGA
CTCTGGTAACTAGAGATCCCTCAGACCCTTTTAGTCAGTGTGGAAAATCTCTAGCAGTACGTATAGTAGT
TCATGTCATCTTATTATTCAGTATTTATAACTTGCAAAGAAATGAATATCAGAGAGTGAGAGGAACTTGT
TTATTGCAGCTTATAATGGTTACAAATAAAGCAATAGCATCACAAATTTCACAAATAAAGCATTTTTTTC
ACTGCATTCTAGTTGTGGTTTGTCCAAACTCATCAATGTATCTTATCATGTCTGGCTCTAGCTATCCCGC
CCCTAACTCCGCCCATCCCGCCCCTAACTCCGCCCAGTTCCGCCCATTCTCCGCCCCATGGCTGACTAAT
TTTTTTTATTTATGCAGAGGCCGAGGCCGCCTCGGCCTCTGAGCTATTCCAGAAGTAGTGAGGAGGCTTT
TTTGGAGGCCTAGGGACGTACCCAATTCGCCCTATAGTGAGTCGTATTACGCGCGCTCACTGGCCGTCGT
TTTACAACGTCGTGACTGGGAAAACCCTGGCGTTACCCAACTTAATCGCCTTGCAGCACATCCCCCTTTC
GCCAGCTGGCGTAATAGCGAAGAGGCCCGCACCGATCGCCCTTCCCAACAGTTGCGCAGCCTGAATGGCG
AATGGG
[124 nt withheld, positions 3367-3490]
C
[91 nt withheld, positions 3492-3582]
A
[49 nt withheld, positions 3584-3632]
CCTTTGACGTTGGAGTCCACGTTCTTT
[37 nt withheld, positions 3660-3696]
ACCCTATCTCGGTCTATTCTTTTGATTTATAAGGGATTTTGCCGATTTCGGCCTATTGGTTAAAAAATGA
GCTGATTTAACAAAAATTTAACGCGAATTTTAACAAAATATTAACGCTTACAATTTAGGTGGCACTTTTC
GGGGAAATGTGCGCGGAACCCCTATTTGTTTATTTTTCTAAATACATTCAAATATGTATCCGCTCATGAG
ACAATAACCCTGATAAATGCTTCAATAATATTGAAAAAGGAAGAGTATGAGTATTCAACATTTCCGTGTC
GCCCTTATTCCCTTTTTTGCGGCATTTTGCCTTCCTGTTTTTGCTCACCCAGAAACGCTGGTGAAAGTAA
AAGATGCTGAAGATCAGTTGGGTGCACGAGTGGGTTACATCGAACTGGATCTCAACAGCGGTAAGATCCT
TGAGAGTTTTCGCCCCGAAGAACGTTTTCCAATGATGAGCACTTTTAAAGTTCTGCTATGTGGCGCGGTA
TTATCCCGTATTGACGCCGGGCAAGAGCAACTCGGTCGCCGCATACACTATTCTCAGAATGACTTGGTTG
AGTACTCACCAGTCACAGAAAAGCATCTTACGGATGGCATGACAGTAAGAGAATTATGCAGTGCTGCCAT
AACCATGAGTGATAACACTGCGGCCAACTTACTTCTGACAACGATCGGAGGACCGAAGGAGCTAACCGCT
TTTTTGCACAACATGGGGGATCATGTAACTCGCCTTGATCGTTGGGAACCGGAGCTGAATGAAGCCATAC
CAAACGACGAGCGTGACACCACGATGCCTGTAGCAATGGCAACAACGTTGCGCAAACTATTAACTGGCGA
ACTACTTACTCTAGCTTCCCGGCAACAATTAATAGACTGGATGGAGGCGGATAAAGTTGCAGGACCACTT
CTGCGCTCGGCCCTTCCGGCTGGCTGGTTTATTGCTGATAAATCTGGAGCCGGTGAGCGTGGGTCTCGCG
GTATCATTGCAGCACTGGGGCCAGATGGTAAGCCCTCCCGTATCGTAGTTATCTACACGACGGGGAGTCA
GGCAACTATGGATGAACGAAATAGACAGATCGCTGAGATAGGTGCCTCACTGATTAAGCATTGGTAACTG
TCAGACCAAGTTTACTCATATATACTTTAGATTGATTTAAAACTTCATTTTTAATTTAAAAGGATCTAGG
TGAAGATCCTTTTTGATAATCTCATGACCAAAATCCCTTAACGTGAGTTTTCGTTCCACTGAGCGTCAGA
CCCCGTAGAAAAGATCAAAGGATCTTCTTGAGATCCTTTTTTTCTGCGCGTAATCTGCTGCTTGCAAACA
AAAAAACCACCGCTACCAGCGGTGGTTTGTTTGCCGGATCAAGAGCTACCAACTCTTTTTCCGAAGGTAA
CTGGCTTCAGCAGAGCGCAGATACCAAATACTGTTCTTCTAGTGTAGCCGTAGTTAGGCCACCACTTCAA
GAACTCTGTAGCACCGCCTACATACCTCGCTCTGCTAATCCTGTTACCAGTGGCTGCTGCCAGTGGCGAT
AAGTCGTGTCTTACCGGGTTGGACTCAAGACGATAGTTACCGGATAAGGCGCAGCGGTCGGGCTGAACGG
GGGGTTCGTGCACACAGCCCAGCTTGGAGCGAACGACCTACACCGAACTGAGATACCTACAGCGTGAGCT
ATGAGAAAGCGCCACGCTTCCCGAAGGGAGAAAGGCGGACAGGTATCCGGTAAGCGGCAGGGTCGGAACA
GGAGAGCGCACGAGGGAGCTTCCAGGGGGAAACGCCTGGTATCTTTATAGTCCTGTCGGGTTTCGCCACC
TCTGACTTGAGCGTCGATTTTTGTGATGCTCGTCAGGGGGGCGGAGCCTATGGAAAAACGCCAGCAACGC
GGCCTTTTTACGGTTCCTGGCCTTTTGCTGGCCTTTTGCTCACATGTTCTTTCCTGCGTTATCCCCTGAT
TCTGTGGATAACCGTATTACCGCCTTTGAGTGAGCTGATACCGCTCGCCGCAGCCGAACGACCGAGCGCA
GCGAGTCAGTGAGCGAGGAAGCGGAAGAGCGCCCAATACGCAAACCGCCTCTCCCCGCGCGTTGGCCGAT
TCATTAATGCAGCTGGCACGACAGGTTTCCCGACTGGAAAGCGGGCAGTGAGCGCAACGCAATTAATGTG
AGTTAGCTCACTCATTAGGCACCCCAGGCTTTACACTTTATGCTTCCGGCTCGTATGTTGTGTGGAATTG
TGAGCGGATAACAATTTCACACAGGAAACAGCTATGACCATGATTACGCCAAGCGCGCAATTAACCCTCA
CTAAAGGGAACAAAAGCTGGAGCTGCAAGCTTAATGTAGTCTTATGCAATACTCTTGTAGTCTTGCAACA
TGGTAACGATGAGTTAGCAACATGCCTTACAAGGAGAGAAAAAGCACCGTGCATGCCGATTGGTGGAAGT
AAGGTGGTACGATCGTGCCTTATTAGGAAGGCAACAGACGGGTCTGACATGGATTGGACGAACCACTGAA
TTGCCGCATTGCAGAGATATTGTATTTAAGTGCCTAGCTCGATACATAAACGGGTCTCTCTGGTTAGACC
AGATCTGAGCCTGGGAGCTCTCTGGCTAACTAGGGAACCCACTGCTTAAGCCTCAATAAAGCTTGCCTTG
AGTGCTTCAAGTAGTGTGTGCCCGTCTGTTGTGTGACTCTGGTAACTAGAGATCCCTCAGACCCTTTTAG
TCAGTGTGGAAAATCTCTAGCAGTGGCGCCCGAACAGGGACTTGAAAGCGAAAGGGAAACCAGAGGAGCT
CTCTCGACGCAGGACTCGGCTTGCTGAAGCGCGCACGGCAAGAGGCGAGGGGCGGCGACTGGTGAGTACG
CCAAAAATTTTGACTAGCGGAGGCTAGAAGGAGAGAGATGGGTGCGAGAGCGTCAGTATTAAGCGGGGGA
GAATTAGATCGCGATGGGAAAAAATTCGGTTAAGGCCAGGGGGAAAGAAAAAATATAAATTAAAACATAT
AGTATGGGCAAGCAGGGAGCTAGAACGATTCGCAGTTAATCCTGGCCTGTTAGAAACATCAGAAGGCTGT
AGACAAATACTGGGACAGCTACAACCATCCCTTCAGACAGGATCAGAAGAACTTAGATCATTATATAATA
CAGTAGCAACCCTCTATTGTGTGCATCAAAGGATAGAGATAAAAGACACCAAGGAAGCTTTAGACAAGAT
AGAGGAAGAGCAAAACAAAAGTAAGACCACCGCACAGCAAGCGGCCGCTGATCTTCAGACCTGGAGGAGG
AGATATGAGGGACAATTGGAGAAGTGAATTATATAAATATAAAGTAGTAAAAATTGAACCATTAGGAGTA
GCACCCACCAAGGCAAAGAGAAGAGTGGTGCAGAGAGAAAAAAGAGCAGTGGGAATAGGAGCTTTGTTCC
TTGGGTTCTTGGGAGCAGCAGGAAGCACTATGGGCGCAGCGTCAATGACGCTGACGGTACAGGCCAGACA
ATTATTGTCTGGTATAGTGCAGCAGCAGAACAATTTGCTGAGGGCTATTGAGGCGCAACAGCATCTGTTG
CAACTCACAGTCTGGGGCATCAAGCAGCTCCAGGCAAGAATCCTGGCTGTGGAAAGATACCTAAAGGATC
AACAGCTCCTGGGGATTTGGGGTTGCTCTGGAAAACTCATTTGCACCACTGCTGTGCCTTGGAATGCTAG
TTGGAGTAATAAATCTCTGGAACAGATTTGGAATCACACGACCTGGATGGAGTGGGACAGAGAAATTAAC
AATTACACAAGCTTAATACACTCCTTAATTGAAGAATCGCAAAACCAGCAAGAAAAGAATGAACAAGAAT
TATTGGAATTAGATAAATGGGCAAGTTTGTGGAATTGGTTTAACATAACAAATTGGCTGTGGTATATAAA
ATTATTCATAATGATAGTAGGAGGCTTGGTAGGTTTAAGAATAGTTTTTGCTGTACTTTCTATAGTGAAT
AGAGTTAGGCAGGGATATTCACCATTATCGTTTCAGACCCACCTCCCAACCCCGAGGGGACCCAGAGAGG
GCCTATTTCCCATGATTCCTTCATATTTGCATATACGATACAAGGCTGTTAGAGAGATAATTAGAATTAA
TTTGACTGTAAACACAAAGATATTAGTACAAAATACGTGACGTAGAAAGTAATAATTTCTTGGGTAGTTT
GCAGTTTTAAAATTATGTTTTAAAATGGACTATCATATGCTTACCGTAACTTGAAAGTATTTCGATTTCT
TGGCTTTATATATCTTGTGGAAAGGACGAAACACCGTTTACAAGGTGTCCCCGCGGGTTTTAGAGCTAGA
AATAGCAAGTTAAAATAAGGCTAGTCCGTTATCAACTTGAAAAAGTGGCACCGAGTCGGTGCTTTTTTAA
GCTTGGCGTAACTAGATCTTGAGACAAATGGCAGTATTCATCCACAATTTTAAAAGAAAAGGGGGGATTG
GGGGGTACAGTGCAGGGGAAAGAATAGTAGACATAATAGCAACAGACATACAAACTAAAGAATTACAAAA
ACAAATTACAAAAATTCAAAATTTTCGGGTTTATTACAGGGACAGCAGAGATCCACTTTGGCGCCGGCTC
GAGGGGG
