>Addgene plasmid #76097 | EPHA10 gRNA (BRDN0001144827) | depositor partial sequence | sequence record 143557 | Target Sequence
TTTACAAGGTGTCCCCGCGG
