>Addgene plasmid #76097 | EPHA10 gRNA (BRDN0001144827) | addgene partial sequence | sequence record 185177 | hU6-F
GTAGAAAGTAATAATTTCTTGGGTAGTTTGCAGTTTTAAAATTATGTTTTAAAATGGACTATCATATGCT
TACCGTAACTTGAAAGTATTTCGATTTCTTGGCTTTATATATCTTGTGGAAAGGACGAAACACCGTTTAC
AAGGTGTCCCCGCGGGTTTTAGAGCTAGAAATAGCAAGTTAAAATAAGGCTAGTCCGTTATCAACTTGAA
AAAGTGGCACCGAGTCGGTGCTTTTTTAAGCTTGGCGTAACTAGATCTTGAGACAAATGGCAGTATTCAT
CCACAATTTTAAAAGAAAAGGGGGGATTGGGGGGTACAGTGCAGGGGAAAGAATAGTAGACATAATAGCA
ACAGACATACAAACTAAAGAATTACAAAAACAAATTACAAAAATTCAAAATTTTCGGGTTTATTACAGGG
ACAGCAGAGATCCACTTTGGCGCCGGCTCGAGGGGGCCCGGGTGCAAAGATGGATAAAGTTTTAAACAGA
GAGGAATCTTTGCAGCTAATGGACCTTCTAGGTCTTGAAAGGAGTGGGAATTGGCTCCGGTGCCCGTCAG
TGGGCAGAGC
